>Addgene plasmid #49073 | pcDNA3.1 Flag YFP hNKCC1 C723S,C724V (NT501) | depositor full sequence | sequence record 72201 | NT501
GCTAGCCCGGGCACGGCCGCCACCATGGGAGACTACAAAGACCATGACGGTGATTATAAAGATCACGACA
TCGACTACAAGGATGACGATGACAAGGGTGACCCTACCGTCAGCAAGGGCGAGGAGCTGTTCACCGGGGT
GGTGCCCATCCTGGTCGAGCTGGACGGCGACGTAAACGGCCACAAGTTCAGCGTGTCCGGCGAGGGCGAG
GGCGATGCCACCTACGGCAAGCTGACCCTGAAGTTCATCTGCACCACCGGCAAGCTGCCCGTGCCCTGGC
CCACCCTCGTGACCACCTTCGGCTACGGCCTGATGTGCTTCGCCCGCTACCCCGACCACATGAAGCAGCA
CGACTTCTTCAAGTCCGCCATGCCCGAAGGCTACGTCCAGGAGCGCACCATCTTCTTCAAGGACGACGGC
AACTACAAGACCCGCGCCGAGGTGAAGTTCGAGGGCGACACCCTGGTGAACCGCATCGAGCTGAAGGGCA
TCGACTTCAAGGAGGACGGCAACATCCTAGGGCACAAGCTGGAGTACAACTACAACAGCCACAACGTTTA
TATCATGGCCGACAAGCAGAAGAACGGCATCAAGGTGAACTTCAAGATCCGCCACAACATCGAGGACGGC
AGCGTGCAGCTCGCCGACCACTACCAGCAGAACACCCCCATCGGCGACGGCCCCGTGCTGCTGCCCGACA
ACCACTACCTGAGCTACCAGTCCAAACTGAGCAAAGACCCCAACGAGAAGCGCGATCACATGGTCCTGCT
GGAGTTCGTGACCGCCGCCGGGATCACTCTCGGCATGGACGAGCTCTACAAGGGTGACCTGGAGCCGAGG
CCCACGGCTCCTAGCTCCGGCGCGCCAGGCCTCGCCGGAGTCGGCGAAACGCCGAGCGCCGCTGCGCTGG
CCGCAGCCAGGGTGGAACTGCCCGGAACCGCTGTGCCCTCGGTGCCGGAGGATGCTGCGCCCGCGAGCCG
GGACGGGGGCGGGGTCCGCGATGAGGGACCAGCCGCCGCCGGTGACGGCCTGGGCAGACCCTTGGGGCCT
ACCCCGAGCCAGAGCCGTTTCCAGGTGGACCTCGTTTCCGAGAACGCAGGGCGGGCTGCTGCTGCGGCGG
CGGCGGCTGCTGCGGCCGCCGCCGCTGCTGGTGCCGGGGCGGGGGCCAAGCAGACTCCTGCCGACGGGGA
AGCCAGCGGCGAGAGCGAGCCAGCTAAAGGCAGCGAGGAAGCCAAAGGCCGCTTCCGCGTTAACTTCGTA
GATCCTGCTGCCAGCTCGTCCGCAGAAGATAGCCTGTCAGATGCCGCCGGGGTCGGAGTCGATGGACCCA
ACGTGAGCTTCCAGAACGGCGGGGACACGGTACTGAGCGAGGGCAGCAGCCTCCATTCCGGTGGCGGCGG
CGGCTCCGGCCACCACCAGCACTACTATTATGATACCCACACCAACACCTACTATCTGCGCACCTTCGGC
CACAACACAATGGACGCGGTACCCAGGATCGACCACTACCGGCACACAGCCGCGCAGCTCGGCGAGAAGC
TGCTCCGGCCTAGCCTGGCCGAGCTGCATGACGAGCTGGAAAAGGAACCTTTTGAGGATGGCTTTGCAAA
TGGGGAAGAAAGCACTCCAACACGTGATGCTGTGGTCACGTACACGGCCGAAAGTAAAGGAGTCGTGAAG
TTTGGCTGGATCAAGGGTGTACTAGTACGTTGTATGTTAAACATTTGGGGTGTGATGCTTTTCATTCGTC
TCTCATGGATTGTGGGACAAGCTGGAATTGGTCTATCAGTCCTTGTAATAATGATGGCTACTGTTGTGAC
AACTATCACAGGATTGTCCACTAGCGCCATCGCAACTAATGGATTTGTAAGGGGAGGCGGCGCATATTAT
TTAATATCTAGAAGTCTAGGGCCTGAATTTGGTGGTGCCATTGGTCTAATCTTCGCCTTTGCCAACGCTG
TTGCTGTTGCTATGTATGTGGTTGGATTTGCAGAAACCGTGGTGGAGTTGCTGAAAGAACATTCCATTCT
TATGATAGATGAAATCAATGACATCCGGATTATTGGAGCCATTACAGTCGTGATTCTTTTAGGTATCTCA
GTAGCCGGTATGGAGTGGGAAGCAAAAGCTCAGATTGTTCTTTTGGTGATCCTACTTCTTGCTATTGGTG
ATTTCGTCATAGGAACATTTATCCCACTCGAGAGCAAGAAGCCAAAAGGGTTTTTTGGCTATAAATCTGA
AATCTTTAATGAGAACTTTGGCCCCGATTTTCGAGAAGAAGAAACTTTCTTTTCTGTATTTGCCATCTTT
TTTCCTGCTGCAACTGGAATTCTGGCTGGCGCAAATATCTCAGGTGATCTTGCAGATCCTCAGTCAGCCA
TACCCAAAGGAACACTCCTAGCCATTTTAATTACTACATTGGTTTATGTAGGAATTGCCGTGTCTGTAGG
TTCTTGTGTCGTACGCGATGCCACTGGTAATGTTAATGACACTATCGTAACAGAGCTAACAAACTGTACT
AGCGCAGCCTGCAAATTAAACTTTGATTTTTCATCTTGTGAATCCAGTCCTTGTAGCTACGGCCTAATGA
ACAACTTTCAGGTAATGAGTATGGTGTCAGGATTTACACCACTAATTTCCGCGGGCATATTCTCTGCCAC
TCTTTCTAGCGCATTAGCATCCCTAGTGAGTGCTCCCAAGATATTTCAGGCCCTATGTAAAGACAACATC
TACCCCGCTTTCCAGATGTTTGCTAAAGGTTATGGGAAAAATAATGAGCCATTACGTGGCTACATCTTAA
CATTCTTAATTGCACTTGGATTCATCTTAATTGCCGAACTGAATGTTATTGCACCAATTATCTCAAACTT
CTTCCTTGCCAGCTATGCCCTCATCAATTTTTCAGTATTCCATGCTTCACTGGCAAAAAGCCCAGGATGG
CGACCGGCATTTAAATACTACAATATGTGGATCTCACTTCTTGGAGCAATTCTTTCCGTGATAGTAATGT
TCGTCATTAACTGGTGGGCTGCTTTGCTAACCTACGTGATAGTCCTTGGTCTCTATATTTATGTTACCTA
CAAAAAACCCGATGTGAATTGGGGATCCTCTACACAAGCCCTGACTTACCTCAATGCCCTGCAACATAGT
ATTAGGCTTTCTGGCGTGGAGGACCATGTGAAAAACTTTAGGCCACAGTGTCTTGTTATGACAGGAGCGC
CAAACTCACGGCCGGCCTTACTTCATCTTGTTCACGATTTCACAAAAAATGTTGGTTTGATGATCTGTGG
ACACGTACACATGGGACCACGCAGACAAGCCATGAAAGAAATGTCCATCGACCAAGCCAAATATCAGCGC
TGGCTTATTAAGAACAAAATGAAGGCTTTTTATGCACCAGTACATGCAGATGACCTCAGAGAAGGGGCCC
AATACTTGATGCAGGCTGCTGGCCTGGGCCGTATGAAGCCAAACACACTAGTCCTTGGATTTAAGAAAGA
TTGGTTGCAAGCAGATATGAGGGATGTGGATATGTACATAAACTTATTTCACGATGCTTTTGACATACAA
TATGGCGTAGTGGTTATTCGCCTAAAAGAAGGTCTGGATATTAGTCACCTGCAGGGACAAGAAGAATTAT
TGTCATCACAAGAGAAATCTCCTGGCACCAAGGATGTCGTAGTAAGTGTGGAATATAGTAAAAAGTCCGA
TTTAGATACTTCGAAACCCCTCAGTGAAAAACCAATTACCCATAAAGTCGAGGAAGAAGATGGCAAGACT
GCAACTCAACCACTGTTGAAAAAAGAATCCAAAGGCCCTATTGTGCCTTTGAATGTAGCTGACCAAAAGC
TTCTTGAAGCTAGTACACAGTTTCAGAAAAAACAAGGAAAGAATACTATTGATGTCTGGTGGCTTTTTGA
TGACGGAGGTCTGACCTTATTGATACCTTACCTTCTGACGACCAAGAAAAAATGGAAAGACTGTAAGATC
AGAGTATTCATTGGTGGAAAGATAAACAGAATAGACCATGACCGGAGAGCGATGGCTACTTTACTGAGCA
AGTTCAGAATCGATTTTTCTGACATCATGGTTCTAGGAGACATCAATACCAAACCAAAGAAAGAAAACAT
TATAGCTTTCGAGGAAATCATTGAGCCATACAGACTTCACGAAGATGATAAAGAGCAAGATATCGCAGAT
AAAATGAAAGAAGATGAACCCTGGCGAATAACAGATAATGAATTGGAGCTGTATAAGACCAAGACATACC
GGCAGATCAGGTTAAATGAGTTATTAAAGGAACATTCAAGCACAGCTAACATTATTGTGATGAGTTTACC
GGTCGCACGAAAGGGTGCCGTTTCTAGTGCTCTCTACATGGCATGGTTAGAAGCACTATCTAAGGATCTA
CCACCAATCCTACTAGTTCGTGGGAATCATCAGAGTGTCCTTACCTTCTATTCATAATTAATTAAGTTTA
AACCCGCTGATCAGCCTCGACTGTGCCTTCTAGTTGCCAGCCATCTGTTGTTTGCCCCTCCCCCGTGCCT
TCCTTGACCCTGGAAGGTGCCACTCCCACTGTCCTTTCCTAATAAAATGAGGAAATTGCATCGCATTGTC
TGAGTAGGTGTCATTCTATTCTGGGGGGTGGGGTGGGGCAGGACAGCAAGGGGGAGGATTGGGAAGACAA
TAGCAGGCATGCTGGGGATGCGGTGGGCTCTATGGCTTCTGAGGCGGAAAGAACCAGCTGGGGCTCTAGG
GGGTATCCCC
[124 nt withheld, positions 4771-4894]
C
[91 nt withheld, positions 4896-4986]
A
[49 nt withheld, positions 4988-5036]
CCTTTGACGTTGGAGTCCACGTTCTTT
[37 nt withheld, positions 5064-5100]
ACCCTATCTCGGTCTATTCTTTTGATTTATAAGGGATTTTGCCGATTTCGGCCTATTGGTTAAAAAATGA
GCTGATTTAACAAAAATTTAACGCGAATTAATTCTGTGGAATGTGTGTCAGTTAGGGTGTGGAAAGTCCC
CAGGCTCCCCAGCAGGCAGAAGTATGCAAAGCATGCATCTCAATTAGTCAGCAACCAGGTGTGGAAAGTC
CCCAGGCTCCCCAGCAGGCAGAAGTATGCAAAGCATGCATCTCAATTAGTCAGCAACCATAGTCCCGCCC
CTAACTCCGCCCATCCCGCCCCTAACTCCGCCCAGTTCCGCCCATTCTCCGCCCCATGGCTGACTAATTT
TTTTTATTTATGCAGAGGCCGAGGCCGCCTCTGCCTCTGAGCTATTCCAGAAGTAGTGAGGAGGCTTTTT
TGGAGGCCTAGGCTTTTGCAAAAAGCTCCCGGGAGCTTGTATATCCATTTTCGGATCTGATCAAGAGACA
GGATGAGGATCGTTTCGCATGATTGAACAAGATGGATTGCACGCAGGTTCTCCGGCCGCTTGGGTGGAGA
GGCTATTCGGCTATGACTGGGCACAACAGACAATCGGCTGCTCTGATGCCGCCGTGTTCCGGCTGTCAGC
GCAGGGGCGCCCGGTTCTTTTTGTCAAGACCGACCTGTCCGGTGCCCTGAATGAACTGCAGGACGAGGCA
GCGCGGCTATCGTGGCTGGCCACGACGGGCGTTCCTTGCGCAGCTGTGCTCGACGTTGTCACTGAAGCGG
GAAGGGACTGGCTGCTATTGGGCGAAGTGCCGGGGCAGGATCTCCTGTCATCTCACCTTGCTCCTGCCGA
GAAAGTATCCATCATGGCTGATGCAATGCGGCGGCTGCATACGCTTGATCCGGCTACCTGCCCATTCGAC
CACCAAGCGAAACATCGCATCGAGCGAGCACGTACTCGGATGGAAGCCGGTCTTGTCGATCAGGATGATC
TGGACGAAGAGCATCAGGGGCTCGCGCCAGCCGAACTGTTCGCCAGGCTCAAGGCGCGCATGCCCGACGG
CGAGGATCTCGTCGTGACCCATGGCGATGCCTGCTTGCCGAATATCATGGTGGAAAATGGCCGCTTTTCT
GGATTCATCGACTGTGGCCGGCTGGGTGTGGCGGACCGCTATCAGGACATAGCGTTGGCTACCCGTGATA
TTGCTGAAGAGCTTGGCGGCGAATGGGCTGACCGCTTCCTCGTGCTTTACGGTATCGCCGCTCCCGATTC
GCAGCGCATCGCCTTCTATCGCCTTCTTGACGAGTTCTTCTGAGCGGGACTCTGGGGTTCGAAATGACCG
ACCAAGCGACGCCCAACCTGCCATCACGAGATTTCGATTCCACCGCCGCCTTCTATGAAAGGTTGGGCTT
CGGAATCGTTTTCCGGGACGCCGGCTGGATGATCCTCCAGCGCGGGGATCTCATGCTGGAGTTCTTCGCC
CACCCCAACTTGTTTATTGCAGCTTATAATGGTTACAAATAAAGCAATAGCATCACAAATTTCACAAATA
AAGCATTTTTTTCACTGCATTCTAGTTGTGGTTTGTCCAAACTCATCAATGTATCTTATCATGTCTGTAT
ACCGTCGACCTCTAGCTAGAGCTTGGCGTAATCATGGTCATAGCTGTTTCCTGTGTGAAATTGTTATCCG
CTCACAATTCCACACAACATACGAGCCGGAAGCATAAAGTGTAAAGCCTGGGGTGCCTAATGAGTGAGCT
AACTCACATTAATTGCGTTGCGCTCACTGCCCGCTTTCCAGTCGGGAAACCTGTCGTGCCAGCTGCATTA
ATGAATCGGCCAACGCGCGGGGAGAGGCGGTTTGCGTATTGGGCGCTCTTCCGCTTCCTCGCTCACTGAC
TCGCTGCGCTCGGTCGTTCGGCTGCGGCGAGCGGTATCAGCTCACTCAAAGGCGGTAATACGGTTATCCA
CAGAATCAGGGGATAACGCAGGAAAGAACATGTGAGCAAAAGGCCAGCAAAAGGCCAGGAACCGTAAAAA
GGCCGCGTTGCTGGCGTTTTTCCATAGGCTCCGCCCCCCTGACGAGCATCACAAAAATCGACGCTCAAGT
CAGAGGTGGCGAAACCCGACAGGACTATAAAGATACCAGGCGTTTCCCCCTGGAAGCTCCCTCGTGCGCT
CTCCTGTTCCGACCCTGCCGCTTACCGGATACCTGTCCGCCTTTCTCCCTTCGGGAAGCGTGGCGCTTTC
TCATAGCTCACGCTGTAGGTATCTCAGTTCGGTGTAGGTCGTTCGCTCCAAGCTGGGCTGTGTGCACGAA
CCCCCCGTTCAGCCCGACCGCTGCGCCTTATCCGGTAACTATCGTCTTGAGTCCAACCCGGTAAGACACG
ACTTATCGCCACTGGCAGCAGCCACTGGTAACAGGATTAGCAGAGCGAGGTATGTAGGCGGTGCTACAGA
GTTCTTGAAGTGGTGGCCTAACTACGGCTACACTAGAAGAACAGTATTTGGTATCTGCGCTCTGCTGAAG
CCAGTTACCTTCGGAAAAAGAGTTGGTAGCTCTTGATCCGGCAAACAAACCACCGCTGGTAGCGGTTTTT
TTGTTTGCAAGCAGCAGATTACGCGCAGAAAAAAAGGATCTCAAGAAGATCCTTTGATCTTTTCTACGGG
GTCTGACGCTCAGTGGAACGAAAACTCACGTTAAGGGATTTTGGTCATGAGATTATCAAAAAGGATCTTC
ACCTAGATCCTTTTAAATTAAAAATGAAGTTTTAAATCAATCTAAAGTATATATGAGTAAACTTGGTCTG
ACAGTTACCAATGCTTAATCAGTGAGGCACCTATCTCAGCGATCTGTCTATTTCGTTCATCCATAGTTGC
CTGACTCCCCGTCGTGTAGATAACTACGATACGGGAGGGCTTACCATCTGGCCCCAGTGCTGCAATGATA
CCGCGAGACCCACGCTCACCGGCTCCAGATTTATCAGCAATAAACCAGCCAGCCGGAAGGGCCGAGCGCA
GAAGTGGTCCTGCAACTTTATCCGCCTCCATCCAGTCTATTAATTGTTGCCGGGAAGCTAGAGTAAGTAG
TTCGCCAGTTAATAGTTTGCGCAACGTTGTTGCCATTGCTACAGGCATCGTGGTGTCACGCTCGTCGTTT
GGTATGGCTTCATTCAGCTCCGGTTCCCAACGATCAAGGCGAGTTACATGATCCCCCATGTTGTGCAAAA
AAGCGGTTAGCTCCTTCGGTCCTCCGATCGTTGTCAGAAGTAAGTTGGCCGCAGTGTTATCACTCATGGT
TATGGCAGCACTGCATAATTCTCTTACTGTCATGCCATCCGTAAGATGCTTTTCTGTGACTGGTGAGTAC
TCAACCAAGTCATTCTGAGAATAGTGTATGCGGCGACCGAGTTGCTCTTGCCCGGCGTCAATACGGGATA
ATACCGCGCCACATAGCAGAACTTTAAAAGTGCTCATCATTGGAAAACGTTCTTCGGGGCGAAAACTCTC
AAGGATCTTACCGCTGTTGAGATCCAGTTCGATGTAACCCACTCGTGCACCCAACTGATCTTCAGCATCT
TTTACTTTCACCAGCGTTTCTGGGTGAGCAAAAACAGGAAGGCAAAATGCCGCAAAAAAGGGAATAAGGG
CGACACGGAAATGTTGAATACTCATACTCTTCCTTTTTCAATATTATTGAAGCATTTATCAGGGTTATTG
TCTCATGAGCGGATACATATTTGAATGTATTTAGAAAAATAAACAAATAGGGGTTCCGCGCACATTTCCC
CGAAAAGTGCCACCTGACGTCGACGGATCGGGAGATCTCCCGATCCCCTATGGTGCACTCTCAGTACAAT
CTGCTCTGATGCCGCATAGTTAAGCCAGTATCTGCTCCCTGCTTGTGTGTTGGAGGTCGCTGAGTAGTGC
GCGAGCAAAATTTAAGCTACAACAAGGCAAGGCTTGACCGACAATTGCATGAAGAATCTGCTTAGGGTTA
GGCGTTTTGCGCTGCTTCGCGATGTACGGGCCAGATATACGCGTTGACATTGATTATTGACTAGTTATTA
ATAGTAATCAATTACGGGGTCATTAGTTCATAGCCCATATATGGAGTTCCGCGTTACATAACTTACGGTA
AATGGCCCGCCTGGCTGACCGCCCAACGACCCCCGCCCATTGACGTCAATAATGACGTATGTTCCCATAG
TAACGCCAATAGGGACTTTCCATTGACGTCAATGGGTGGAGTATTTACGGTAAACTGCCCACTTGGCAGT
ACATCAAGTGTATCATATGCCAAGTACGCCCCCTATTGACGTCAATGACGGTAAATGGCCCGCCTGGCAT
TATGCCCAGTACATGACCTTATGGGACTTTCCTACTTGGCAGTACATCTACGTATTAGTCATCGCTATTA
CCATGGTGATGCGGTTTTGGCAGTACATCAATGGGCGTGGATAGCGGTTTGACTCACGGGGATTTCCAAG
TCTCCACCCCATTGACGTCAATGGGAGTTTGTTTTGGCACCAAAATCAACGGGACTTTCCAAAATGTCGT
AACAACTCCGCCCCATTGACGCAAATGGGCGGTAGGCGTGTACGGTGGGAGGTCTATATAAGCAGAGCTC
TCTGGCTAACTAGAGAACCCACTGCTTACTGGCTTATCGAAATTAATACGACTCACTATAGGGAGACCCA
AGCTG
Features (pLannotate 1.2.2; 22 found; start..end, strand, type, name):
     31..96      +  CDS            3xFLAG: three tandem FLAG® epitope tags, followed by an enterokinase cleavage site
    109..822     +  CDS            mCitrine: mCitrine is a basic (constitutively fluorescent) yellow fluorescent protein published in 2001, derived from Aequorea victoria.
    829..4464    +  CDS            SLC12A2: S12A2_HUMAN - Also known as NKCC1. Experimental evidence at protein level: Swiss-Prot protein existence level 1. Cation-chloride cotransporter which mediates the electroneutral transport of chloride, potassium and/or sodium ions across the membrane. Plays a vital role in the regulation of ionic balance and cell volume. From Homo sapiens (Human).
   4501..4725    +  polyA_signal   bGH poly(A) signal: bovine growth hormone polyadenylation signal
   4729..4750    +  promoter       SV40 promoter (fragment): SV40 enhancer and early promoter
   4771..5199    +  rep_origin     f1 ori (sequence partly withheld): f1 bacteriophage origin of replication; arrow indicates direction of (+) strand synthesis
   5213..5542    +  promoter       SV40 promoter: SV40 enhancer and early promoter
   5609..6400    +  CDS            neo: KKA2_KLEPN - Also known as kan, nptII. Experimental evidence at protein level: Swiss-Prot protein existence level 1. Resistance to kanamycin, neomycin, paromomycin, ribostamycin, butirosin and gentamicin B. From Klebsiella pneumoniae.
   6424..6582    +  CDS            ble (fragment): BLE_KLEPN - Experimental evidence at protein level: Swiss-Prot protein existence level 1. Binding protein with a strong affinity to the bleomycin family of antibiotics. Binds to CL990; an antimitotic-antibiotic compound. From Klebsiella pneumoniae.
   6577..6698    +  polyA_signal   SV40 poly(A) signal: SV40 polyadenylation signal
   6771..6787    -  protein_bind   lac operator: The lac repressor binds to the lac operator to inhibit transcription in E. coli. This inhibition can be relieved by adding lactose or isopropyl-β-D-thiogalactopyranoside (IPTG). lac repressor encoded by lacI
   6795..6825    -  promoter       lac promoter: promoter for the E. coli lac operon
   6840..6861    -  protein_bind   CAP binding site: CAP binding activates transcription in the presence of cAMP. E. coli catabolite activator protein
   6874..6966    -  CDS            lacI (fragment): lac repressor; lacI; The lac repressor binds to the lac operator to inhibit transcription in E. coli. This inhibition can be relieved by adding lactose or isopropyl-β-D-thiogalactopyranoside (IPTG).
   7149..7734    -  rep_origin     ori: high-copy-number ColE1/pMB1/pBR322/pUC origin of replication
   7905..8765    -  CDS            AmpR: β-lactamase; bla; confers resistance to ampicillin, carbenicillin, and related antibiotics
   8766..8870    -  promoter       AmpR promoter: bla
   8929..8981    -  misc_feature   bom (fragment): basis of mobility region from pBR322
   9136..9515    +  enhancer       CMV enhancer: human cytomegalovirus immediate early enhancer
   9516..9719    +  promoter       CMV promoter: human cytomegalovirus (CMV) immediate early promoter
   9715..9748    +  LTR            5' LTR (truncated) (fragment): truncated 5' long terminal repeat (LTR) from HIV-1
   9764..9782    +  promoter       T7 promoter: promoter for bacteriophage T7 RNA polymerase
