[The description below was written by a language model from this plasmid's Addgene catalogue record and pLannotate feature annotations shown in this document.]
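Description:
pcDNA3.1 Flag YFP hNKCC1 C723S,C724V (NT501) is a mammalian expression plasmid of about 9.8 kb built on the pcDNA3.1 neo backbone. It is propagated in E. coli through a high-copy ColE1/pUC-type origin with ampicillin selection from the β-lactamase gene, and it also carries an f1 phage origin. For selection in mammalian cells, an SV40 enhancer/early promoter drives the neomycin phosphotransferase gene, terminated by an SV40 polyadenylation signal, which allows stable transfectants to be selected with G418. The feature table also picks up several short fragments (ble, lacI, bom, an HIV-1 LTR-like stretch next to the CMV promoter). These look like backbone remnants or annotation matches rather than functional parts.

The payload is a single open reading frame transcribed from the CMV immediate-early enhancer and promoter and terminated by the bovine growth hormone polyadenylation signal. A T7 promoter lies just upstream of the coding region. The frame begins with a 3xFLAG epitope, continues into a yellow fluorescent protein, and ends with human NKCC1 (SLC12A2), the electroneutral Na-K-Cl cotransporter involved in ion balance and cell volume regulation. The catalogue record names the fluorescent protein as mVenus, whereas the automated annotation matches it to the closely related mCitrine. The NKCC1 cDNA is synthetic, designed with convenient restriction sites for cassette-style modification, and was inserted between NheI and PmeI sites that remain intact. This version derives from the wild-type parent construct NT17 and carries the substitutions C723S and C724V, as part of a study on removing cysteines from the transporter. The tags allow immunodetection and fluorescence-based visualisation of the mutant protein when it is expressed in mammalian cells.
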