Addgene plasmid #49073: pcDNA3.1 Flag YFP hNKCC1 C723S,C724V (NT501)
Purpose: Expresses human NKCC1 C723S and C724V mutant with an N-terminal 3xFLAG-YFP tag in mammalian cells. cDNA is synthetic, containing convenient restriction sites.
Depositing lab: Biff Forbush. Depositing organization: Yale University. Publication: Functional Expression of Human NKCC1 from a Synthetic Cassette-Based cDNA: Introduction of Extracellular Epitope Tags and Removal of Cysteines. Somasekharan S, Monette MY, Forbush B. PLoS One. 2013 Dec 5;8(12):e82060. doi: 10.1371/journal.pone.0082060. PubMed 24339991.
Backbone
  Vector backbone: pcDNA3.1 neo
  Backbone manufacturer: Life Technologies
  Backbone size w/o insert (bp): 5316
  Vector type: Mammalian Expression
  Selectable markers: Neomycin (select with G418)
Growth in bacteria
  Bacterial resistance: Ampicillin, 100 μg/mL
  Growth temperature: 37°C
  Growth strain: DH5alpha
  Copy number: High Copy
Gene/Insert
  Gene/Insert name: human NKCC1 (synthetic) (alt names: Slc12A2 (synthetic); Na-K-Cl cotransporter)
  Species: H. sapiens (human), Synthetic
  Insert size (bp): 4479
  Mutation: C723S,C724V in hNKCC1 in NT17
  Entrez Gene: SLC12A2 (a.k.a. BSC, BSC-2, BSC2, CCC1, KILQS, NKCC1, PPP1R141)
  Promoter: CMV
  Tag / fusion protein: 3x Flag (N terminal on insert); mVenus (N terminal on insert)
  Cloning method: Restriction Enzyme; 5′ cloning site NheI (not destroyed); 3′ cloning site PmeI (not destroyed)
  Sequencing primers: 5′ CMV-F; 3′ BGH-rev
Terms and licenses: Academic/Nonprofit Terms; Industry Terms: Not Available to Industry
Depositor comments: Plasmid constructed from pcDNA3.1 Flag YFP hNKCC1 WT (NT17). See Addgene plasmid# 49085 (http://www.addgene.org/49085/) for plasmid map of wild-type construct.
How to cite: pcDNA3.1 Flag YFP hNKCC1 C723S,C724V (NT501) was a gift from Biff Forbush (Addgene plasmid # 49073 ; http://n2t.net/addgene:49073 ; RRID:Addgene_49073)
