>Addgene plasmid #49073 | pcDNA3.1 Flag YFP hNKCC1 C723S,C724V (NT501) | addgene partial sequence | sequence record 73528 | EGFP-C 5'-CATGGTCCTGCTGGAGTTCGTG-3'
AGGGTGACCTGGAGCCGAGGCCCACGGCTCCTAGCTCCGGCGCGCCAGGCCTCGCCGGAGTCGGCGAAAC
GCCGAGCGCCGCTGCGCTGGCCGCAGCCAGGGTGGAACTGCCCGGAACCGCTGTGCCCTCGGTGCCGGAG
GATGCTGCGCCCGCGAGCCGGGACGGGGGCGGGGTCCGCGATGAGGGACCAGCCGCCGCCGGTGACGGCC
TGGGCAGACCCTTGGGGCCTACCCCGAGCCAGAGCCGTTTCCAGGTGGACCTCGTTTCCGAGAACGCAGG
GCGGGCTGCTGCTGCGGCGGCGGCGGCTGCTGCGGCCGCCGCCGCTGCTGGTGCCGGGGCGGGGGCCAAG
CAGACTCCTGCCGACGGGGAAGCCAGCGGCGAGAGCGAGCCAGCTAAAGGCAGCGAGGAAGCCAAAGGCC
GCTTCCGCGTTAACTTCGTAGATCCTGCTGCCAGCTCGTCCGCAGAAGATAGCCTGTCAGATGCCGCCGG
GGTCGGAGTCGATGGACCCAACGTGAGCTTCCAGAACGGCGGGGACACGGTACTGAGCGAGGGCAGCAGC
CTCCATTCCGGTGGCGGCGGCGGCTCCGGCCACCACCAGCACTACTATTATGATACCCACACCAACACCT
ACTATCTGCGCACCTTCGGCCACAACACAATGGACGCGGTACCCAGGATCGACCACTACCGGCACACAGC
CGCGCAGCTCGGCGAGAAGCTGCTCCGGCCTAGCCTGGCCGAGCTGCATGACGAGCTGGAAAAGGAACCT
TTTGAGGATGGCTTTGCAAATGGGGAAGAAAGCACTCCAACACGTGATGCTGTGGTCACGTACACGGCCG
AAAGTAAAGGAGTCGTGAAGTTTGGCTGGATCAAGGGTGTACTAGTACGTTGTATGTTAAACATTTGGGG
TGTGATGCTTTTCATTCGTCTCTCATGGATTG
