>Addgene plasmid #49073 | pcDNA3.1 Flag YFP hNKCC1 C723S,C724V (NT501) | addgene partial sequence | sequence record 73556 | BGH-rev
ATTATGAATAGAAGGTAAGGACACTCTGATGATTCCCACGAACTAGTAGGATTGGTGGTAGATCCTTAGA
TAGTGCTTCTAACCATGCCATGTAGAGAGCACTAGAAACGGCACCCTTTCGTGCGACCGGTAAACTCATC
ACAATAATGTTAGCTGTGCTTGAATGTTCCTTTAATAACTCATTTAACCTGATCTGCCGGTATGTCTTGG
TCTTATACAGCTCCAATTCATTATCTGTTATTCGCCAGGGTTCATCTTCTTTCATTTTATCTGCGATATC
TTGCTCTTTATCATCTTCGTGAAGTCTGTATGGCTCAATGATTTCCTCGAAAGCTATAATGTTTTCTTTC
TTTGGTTTGGTATTGATGTCTCCTAGAACCATGATGTCAGAAAAATCGATTCTGAACTTGCTCAGTAAAG
TAGCCATCGCTCTCCGGTCATGGTCTATTCTGTTTATCTTTCCACCAATGAATACTCTGATCTTACAGTC
TTTCCATTTTTTCTTGGTCGTCAGAAGGTAAGGTATCAATAAGGTCAGACCTCCGTCATCAAAAAGCCAC
CAGACATCAATAGTATTCTTTCCTTGTTTTTTCTGAAACTGTGTACTAGCTTCAAGAAGCTTTTGGTCAG
CTACATTCAAAGGCACAATAGGGCCTTTGGATTCTTTTTTCAACAGTGGTTGAGTTGCAGTCTTGCCATC
TTCTTCCTCGACTTTATGGGTAATTGGTTTTTCACTGAGGGGTTTCGAAGTATCTAAATCGGACTTTTTA
CTATATTCCACACTTACTACGACATCCTTGGTGCCAGGAGATTTCTCTTGTGATGACAATAATTCTTCTT
GTCCCTGCAGGTGACTAATATCCAGACCTTCTTTTAGGCGAATAACCACTACGCCATATTGTATGTCAAA
AGCATCGTGAAATAAGTTTATGTACATATCCACATCCCTCATATCTGCTTGCAACCAATCTTTCTTAAAT
CC
