>Addgene plasmid #49073 | pcDNA3.1 Flag YFP hNKCC1 C723S,C724V (NT501) | addgene partial sequence | sequence record 74199 | hNKCC1-int-R 5'-ATATTTGGCTTGGTCGATGG-3'
GGTCCATGTGTACGTGTCCACAGATCATCAAACCAACATTTTTTGTGAAATCGTGAACAAGATGAAGTAA
GGCCGGCCGTGAGTTTGGCGCTCCTGTCATAACAAGACACTGTGGCCTAAAGTTTTTCACATGGTCCTCC
ACGCCAGAAAGCCTAATACTATGTTGCAGGGCATTGAGGTAAGTCAGGGCTTGTGTAGAGGATCCCCAAT
TCACATCGGGTTTTTTGTAGGTAACATAAATATAGAGACCAAGGACTATCACGTAGGTTAGCAAAGCAGC
CCACCAGTTAATGACGAACATTACTATCACGGAAAGAATTGCTCCAAGAAGTGAGATCCACATATTGTAG
TATTTAAATGCCGGTCGCCATCCTGGGCTTTTTGCCAGTGAAGCATGGAATACTGAAAAATTGATGAGGG
CATAGCTGGCAAGGAAGAAGTTTGAGATAATTGGTGCAATAACATTCAGTTCGGCAATTAAGATGAATCC
AAGTGCAATTAAGAATGTTAAGATGTAGCCACGTAATGGCTCATTATTTTTCCCATAACCTTTAGCAAAC
ATCTGGAAAGCGGGGTAGATGTTGTCTTTACATAGGGCCTGAAATATCTTGGGAGCACTCACTAGGGATG
CTAATGCGCTAGAAAGAGTGGCAGAGAATATGCCCGCGGAAATTAGTGGTGTAAATCCTGACACCATACT
CATTACCTGAAAGTTGTTCATTAGGCCGTAGCTACAAGGACTGGATTCACAAGATGAAAAATCAAAGTTT
AATTTGCAGGCTGCGCTAGTACAGTTTGTTAGCTCTGTTACGATAGTGTCATTAACATTACCAGTGGCAT
CGCGTACGACACAAGAACCTACAGACACGGCAATTCCTACATAAACCAATGTAGTAATTAAAATGG
